Addgene plasmid #114275: pCLX-UBI-mCherry
Purpose: Ubiquitous expression of the mCherry living color
Depositing lab: Patrick Salmon. Depositing organization: University of Geneva. Publication: Wnt signaling regulates multipolar-to-bipolar transition of migrating neurons in the cerebral cortex. Boitard M, Bocchi R, Egervari K, Petrenko V, Viale B, Gremaud S, Zgraggen E, Salmon P, Kiss JZ. Cell Rep. 2015 Mar 3;10(8):1349-61. doi: 10.1016/j.celrep.2015.01.061. Epub 2015 Feb 26. PubMed 25732825.
Backbone
  Vector backbone: pCLX
  Vector type: Lentiviral
Growth in bacteria
  Bacterial resistance: Ampicillin, 100 μg/mL
  Growth temperature: 37°C
  Growth strain: NEB Stable
  Copy number: High Copy
Gene/Insert
  Gene/Insert name: mCherry
  Cloning method: Gateway Cloning
Terms and licenses: Academic/Nonprofit Terms; Industry Terms: Not Available to Industry
How to cite: pCLX-UBI-mCherry was a gift from Patrick Salmon (Addgene plasmid # 114275 ; http://n2t.net/addgene:114275 ; RRID:Addgene_114275)
