[The description below was written by a language model from this plasmid's Addgene catalogue record and pLannotate feature annotations shown in this document.]
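Description:
pCLX-UBI-mCherry is an HIV-1-derived lentiviral transfer vector built on the pCLX backbone for constitutive expression of the red fluorescent protein mCherry in transduced mammalian cells. It is propagated in E. coli through a high-copy ColE1/pUC-type origin and selected with ampicillin via the β-lactamase gene. The record lists a recombination-stabilising growth strain, as is common for plasmids carrying repeated LTR sequences. An SV40 origin and SV40 poly(A) signal also lie in the plasmid backbone.

The viral genome is transcribed in packaging cells from a chimeric 5' LTR in which a CMV enhancer sits upstream of a truncated HIV-1 LTR. This is followed by the Ψ packaging signal with a gag fragment, the cPPT/CTS element that aids nuclear import, and the Rev response element for Rev-dependent export of the full-length RNA. Short vif, Rev and nef fragments are residual viral sequence rather than functional genes. The expression cassette was assembled by Gateway cloning: an attB4 site precedes the human ubiquitin C (UbC) promoter, and attB1 and attB2 sites flank the mCherry coding sequence, consistent with a multisite recombination that brought promoter and reporter together. A WPRE downstream of mCherry enhances transcript stability and expression.

The 3' LTR is annotated as truncated and is preceded by a loxP site. If the site lies within the LTR, it would be copied to both ends of the provirus during reverse transcription and permit Cre-mediated excision, though the record does not state this. A rabbit β-globin poly(A) signal follows the LTR. The stated purpose is ubiquitous mCherry expression, suiting the vector to live fluorescent labelling and tracking of transduced cells. It was deposited in connection with a study of migrating neurons in the cerebral cortex.
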