Features (pLannotate 1.2.2; 29 found; start..end, strand, type, name):
      1..1212    +  promoter       UbC promoter: human ubiquitin C promoter
   1224..1243    +  protein_bind   attB1 (fragment): mutant version of attB; recombination site for the Gateway® BP reaction BP Clonase™
   1251..1958    +  CDS            mCherry: mCherry is a basic (constitutively fluorescent) red fluorescent protein published in 2004, derived from Discosoma sp.. It is reported to be a very rapidly-maturing monomer with low acid sensitivity.
   1963..1987    -  protein_bind   attB2: mutant version of attB; recombination site for the Gateway® BP reaction BP Clonase™
   2005..2593    +  misc_feature   WPRE: woodchuck hepatitis virus posttranscriptional regulatory element
   2626..2715    +  CDS            nef (fragment): NEF_HV1LA - Experimental evidence at protein level: Swiss-Prot protein existence level 1. Extracellular Nef protein targets CD4(+) T-lymphocytes for apoptosis by interacting with CXCR4 surface receptors. From Human immunodeficiency virus type 1 group M subtype B (isolate Lai) (HIV-1).
   2736..2769    +  protein_bind   loxP: Cre-mediated recombination occurs in the 8-bp core sequence (GCATACAT). Cre recombinase
   2789..2969    +  LTR            5' LTR (truncated): truncated 5' long terminal repeat (LTR) from HIV-1
   3072..3127    +  polyA_signal   β-globin poly(A) signal: rabbit β-globin polyadenylation signal (Gil and Proudfoot, 1987)
   3512..3528    -  protein_bind   lac operator: The lac repressor binds to the lac operator to inhibit transcription in E. coli. This inhibition can be relieved by adding lactose or isopropyl-β-D-thiogalactopyranoside (IPTG). lac repressor encoded by lacI
   3536..3566    -  promoter       lac promoter: promoter for the E. coli lac operon
   3581..3602    -  protein_bind   CAP binding site: CAP binding activates transcription in the presence of cAMP. E. coli catabolite activator protein
   3615..3654    -  CDS            lacI (fragment): lac repressor; lacI; The lac repressor binds to the lac operator to inhibit transcription in E. coli. This inhibition can be relieved by adding lactose or isopropyl-β-D-thiogalactopyranoside (IPTG).
   3661..3683    +  promoter       SV40 promoter (fragment): SV40 enhancer and early promoter
   3707..3842    +  rep_origin     SV40 ori: SV40 origin of replication
   3862..3996    +  polyA_signal   SV40 poly(A) signal: SV40 polyadenylation signal
   3998..4052    -  CDS            lacI (fragment): lac repressor; lacI; The lac repressor binds to the lac operator to inhibit transcription in E. coli. This inhibition can be relieved by adding lactose or isopropyl-β-D-thiogalactopyranoside (IPTG).
   4235..4823    -  rep_origin     ori: high-copy-number ColE1/pMB1/pBR322/pUC origin of replication
   4994..5854    -  CDS            AmpR: β-lactamase; bla; confers resistance to ampicillin, carbenicillin, and related antibiotics
   5855..5959    -  promoter       AmpR promoter: bla
   5990..6369    +  enhancer       CMV enhancer: human cytomegalovirus immediate early enhancer
   6371..6628    +  LTR            5' LTR (truncated): truncated 5' long terminal repeat (LTR) from HIV-1
   6675..6800    +  misc_feature   HIV-1 Ψ: packaging signal of human immunodeficiency virus type 1
   6784..7143    +  CDS            HIV-1 gag (fragment): gag protein from human immunodeficiency virus 1; gag
   7292..7409    +  misc_feature   cPPT/CTS: central polypurine tract and central termination sequence of HIV-1
   7552..7635    +  CDS            vif (fragment): VIF_HV1BR - Experimental evidence at protein level: Swiss-Prot protein existence level 1. Counteracts the innate antiviral activity of host APOBEC3F and APOBEC3G. Forms a complex with host APOBEC3F and APOBEC3G thus preventing the entry of these lethally hypermutating enzymes into progeny virions. Recruits an active E3 ubiquitin ligase complex composed of elongin BC, CUL5, and RBX2 to induce polyubiquitination of APOBEC3G and APOBEC3F. In turn, they are directed to the 26S proteasome for degradation. Vif interaction with APOBEC3G also blocks its cytidine deaminase activity in a proteasome-inde
   7769..8002    +  misc_feature   RRE: The Rev response element (RRE) of HIV-1 allows for Rev-dependent mRNA export from the nucleus to the cytoplasm.
   8379..8479    +  CDS            Rev (fragment): human immunodeficiency virus 1 (HIV-1) Rev protein; rev; enhances nuclear export of unspliced and incompletely spliced viral mRNAs
   8506..8526    +  protein_bind   attB4: mutant version of attB; core recombination site for the Gateway® BP reaction BP Clonase™
>Addgene plasmid #114275 | pCLX-UBI-mCherry | addgene full sequence | sequence record 218739 | Addgene NGS Result
GGCCTCCGCGCCGGGTTTTGGCGCCTCCCGCGGGCGCCCCCCTCCTCACGGCGAGCGCTGCCACGTCAGA
CGAAGGGCGCAGCGAGCGTCCTGATCCTTCCGCCCGGACGCTCAGGACAGCGGCCCGCTGCTCATAAGAC
TCGGCCTTAGAACCCCAGTATCAGCAGAAGGACATTTTAGGACGGGACTTGGGTGACTCTAGGGCACTGG
TTTTCTTTCCAGAGAGCGGAACAGGCGAGGAAAAGTAGTCCCTTCTCGGCGATTCTGCGGAGGGATCTCC
GTGGGGCGGTGAACGCCGATGATTATATAAGGACGCGCCGGGTGTGGCACAGCTAGTTCCGTCGCAGCCG
GGATTTGGGTCGCGGTTCTTGTTTGTGGATCGCTGTGATCGTCACTTGGTGAGTAGCGGGCTGCTGGGCT
GGCCGGGGCTTTCGTGGCCGCCGGGCCGCTCGGTGGGACGGAAGCGTGTGGAGAGACCGCCAAGGGCTGT
AGTCTGGGTCCGCGAGCAAGGTTGCCCTGAACTGGGGGTTGGGGGGAGCGCAGCAAAATGGCGGCTGTTC
CCGAGTCTTGAATGGAAGACGCTTGTGAGGCGGGCTGTGAGGTCGTTGAAACAAGGTGGGGGGCATGGTG
GGCGGCAAGAACCCAAGGTCTTGAGGCCTTCGCTAATGCGGGAAAGCTCTTATTCGGGTGAGATGGGCTG
GGGCACCATCTGGGGACCCTGACGTGAAGTTTGTCACTGACTGGAGAACTCGGTTTGTCGTCTGTTGCGG
GGGCGGCAGTTATGGCGGTGCCGTTGGGCAGTGCACCCGTACCTTTGGGAGCGCGCGCCCTCGTCGTGTC
GTGACGTCACCCGTTCTGTTGGCTTATAATGCAGGGTGGGGCCACCTGCCGGTAGGTGTGCGGTAGGCTT
TTCTCCGTCGCAGGACGCAGGGTTCGGGCCTAGGGTAGGCTCTCCTGAATCGACAGGCGCCGGACCTCTG
GTGAGGGGAGGGATAAGTGAGGCGTCAGTTTCTTTGGTCGGTTTTATGTACCTATCTTCTTAAGTAGCTG
AAGCTCCGGTTTTGAACTATGCGCTCGGGGTTGGCGAGTGTGTTTTGTGAAGTTTTTTAGGCACCTTTTG
AAATGTAATCATTTGGGTCAATATGTAATTTTCAGTGTTAGACTAGTAAATTGTCCGCTAAATTCTGGCC
GTTTTTGGCTTTTTTGTTAGACAGGATCCCAACTTTGTACAAAAAAGCAGGCTCGCCACCATGGTGAGCA
AGGGCGAGGAGGATAACATGGCCATCATCAAGGAGTTCATGCGCTTCAAGGTGCACATGGAGGGCTCCGT
GAACGGCCACGAGTTCGAGATCGAGGGCGAGGGCGAGGGCCGCCCCTACGAGGGCACCCAGACCGCCAAG
CTGAAGGTGACCAAGGGTGGCCCCCTGCCCTTCGCCTGGGACATCCTGTCCCCTCAGTTCATGTACGGCT
CCAAGGCCTACGTGAAGCACCCCGCCGACATCCCCGACTACTTGAAGCTGTCCTTCCCCGAGGGCTTCAA
GTGGGAGCGCGTGATGAACTTCGAGGACGGCGGCGTGGTGACCGTGACCCAGGACTCCTCCCTGCAGGAC
GGCGAGTTCATCTACAAGGTGAAGCTGCGCGGCACCAACTTCCCCTCCGACGGCCCCGTAATGCAGAAGA
AGACCATGGGCTGGGAGGCCTCCTCCGAGCGGATGTACCCCGAGGACGGCGCCCTGAAGGGCGAGATCAA
GCAGAGGCTGAAGCTGAAGGACGGCGGCCACTACGACGCTGAGGTCAAGACCACCTACAAGGCCAAGAAG
CCCGTGCAGCTGCCCGGCGCCTACAACGTCAACATCAAGTTGGACATCACCTCCCACAACGAGGACTACA
CCATCGTGGAACAGTACGAACGCGCCGAGGGCCGCCACTCCACCGGCGGCATGGACGAGCTGTACAAGTA
AGACCCAGCTTTCTTGTACAAAGTGGTGATAATCGAATTCCGATAATCAACCTCTGGATTACAAAATTTG
TGAAAGATTGACTGGTATTCTTAACTATGTTGCTCCTTTTACGCTATGTGGATACGCTGCTTTAATGCCT
TTGTATCATGCTATTGCTTCCCGTATGGCTTTCATTTTCTCCTCCTTGTATAAATCCTGGTTGCTGTCTC
TTTATGAGGAGTTGTGGCCCGTTGTCAGGCAACGTGGCGTGGTGTGCACTGTGTTTGCTGACGCAACCCC
CACTGGTTGGGGCATTGCCACCACCTGTCAGCTCCTTTCCGGGACTTTCGCTTTCCCCCTCCCTATTGCC
ACGGCGGAACTCATCGCCGCCTGCCTTGCCCGCTGCTGGACAGGGGCTCGGCTGTTGGGCACTGACAATT
CCGTGGTGTTGTCGGGGAAGCTGACGTCCTTTCCATGGCTGCTCGCCTGTGTTGCCACCTGGATTCTGCG
CGGGACGTCCTTCTGCTACGTCCCTTCGGCCCTCAATCCAGCGGACCTTCCTTCCCGCGGCCTGCTGCCG
GCTCTGCGGCCTCTTCCGCGTCTTCGCCTTCGCCCTCAGACGAGTCGGATCTCCCTTTGGGCCGCCTCCC
CGCATCGGGAATTCCCGCGGTTCGCTTTAAGACCAATGACTTACAAGGCAGCTGTAGATCTTAGCCACTT
TTTAAAAGAAAAGGGGGGACTGGAAGGGCTAATTCACTCCCAACGAAGACAAGATGGGATCAATTCACCA
TGGGAATAACTTCGTATAGCATACATTATACGAAGTTATGCTGCTTTTTGCTTGTACTGGGTCTCTCTGG
TTAGACCAGATCTGAGCCTGGGAGCTCTCTGGCTAACTAGGGAACCCACTGCTTAAGCCTCAATAAAGCT
TGCCTTGAGTGCTTCAAGTAGTGTGTGCCCGTCTGTTGTGTGACTCTGGTAACTAGAGATCCCTCAGACC
CTTTTAGTCAGTGTGGAAAATCTCTAGCAGCATCTAGTTGAATCGCCAGTGTGTCGAGCTAGCAGATCTT
TTTCCCTCTGCCAAAAATTATGGGGACATCATGAAGCCCCTTGAGCATCTGACTTCTGGCTAATAAAGGA
AATTTATTTTCATTGCAATAGTGTGTTGGAATTTTTTGTGTCTCTCACTCGGAAGGACATATGGGAGGGC
AAATCATTTAAAACATCAGAATGAGTATTTGGTTTAGAGTTTGGCAACATATGCCCATATGCTGGCTGCC
ATGAACAAAGGTTGGCTATAAAGAGGTCATCAGTATATGAAACAGCCCCCTGCTGTCCATTCCTTATTCC
ATAGAAAAGCCTTGACTTGAGGTTAGATTTTTTTTATATTTTGTTTTGTGTTATTTTTTTCTTTAACATC
CCTAAAATTTTCCTTACATGTTTTACTAGCCAGATTTTTCCTCCTCTCCTGACTACTCCCAGTCATAGCT
GTCCCTCTTCTCTTATGGAGATCCCTCGACCTGCAGCCCAAGCTTGGCGTAATCATGGTCATAGCTGTTT
CCTGTGTGAAATTGTTATCCGCTCACAATTCCACACAACATACGAGCCGGAAGCATAAAGTGTAAAGCCT
GGGGTGCCTAATGAGTGAGCTAACTCACATTAATTGCGTTGCGCTCACTGCCCGCTTTCCAGTCGGGAAA
CCTGTCGTGCCAGCGGATCCGCATCTCAATTAGTCAGCAACCATAGTCCCGCCCCTAACTCCGCCCATCC
CGCCCCTAACTCCGCCCAGTTCCGCCCATTCTCCGCCCCATGGCTGACTAATTTTTTTTATTTATGCAGA
GGCCGAGGCCGCCTCGGCCTCTGAGCTATTCCAGAAGTAGTGAGGAGGCTTTTTTGGAGGCCTAGGCTTT
TGCAAAAAGCTAACTTGTTTATTGCAGCTTATAATGGTTACAAATAAAGCAATAGCATCACAAATTTCAC
AAATAAAGCATTTTTTTCACTGCATTCTAGTTGTGGTTTGTCCAAACTCATCAATGTATCTTATCATGTC
TGGATCCGCTGCATTAATGAATCGGCCAACGCGCGGGGAGAGGCGGTTTGCGTATTGGGCGCTCTTCCGC
TTCCTCGCTCACTGACTCGCTGCGCTCGGTCGTTCGGCTGCGGCGAGCGGTATCAGCTCACTCAAAGGCG
GTAATACGGTTATCCACAGAATCAGGGGATAACGCAGGAAAGAACATGTGAGCAAAAGGCCAGCAAAAGG
CCAGGAACCGTAAAAAGGCCGCGTTGCTGGCGTTTTTCCATAGGCTCCGCCCCCCTGACGAGCATCACAA
AAATCGACGCTCAAGTCAGAGGTGGCGAAACCCGACAGGACTATAAAGATACCAGGCGTTTCCCCCTGGA
AGCTCCCTCGTGCGCTCTCCTGTTCCGACCCTGCCGCTTACCGGATACCTGTCCGCCTTTCTCCCTTCGG
GAAGCGTGGCGCTTTCTCATAGCTCACGCTGTAGGTATCTCAGTTCGGTGTAGGTCGTTCGCTCCAAGCT
GGGCTGTGTGCACGAACCCCCCGTTCAGCCCGACCGCTGCGCCTTATCCGGTAACTATCGTCTTGAGTCC
AACCCGGTAAGACACGACTTATCGCCACTGGCAGCAGCCACTGGTAACAGGATTAGCAGAGCGAGGTATG
TAGGCGGTGCTACAGAGTTCTTGAAGTGGTGGCCTAACTACGGCTACACTAGAAGAACAGTATTTGGTAT
CTGCGCTCTGCTGAAGCCAGTTACCTTCGGAAAAAGAGTTGGTAGCTCTTGATCCGGCAAACAAACCACC
GCTGGTAGCGGTGGTTTTTTTGTTTGCAAGCAGCAGATTACGCGCAGAAAAAAAGGATCTCAAGAAGATC
CTTTGATCTTTTCTACGGGGTCTGACGCTCAGTGGAACGAAAACTCACGTTAAGGGATTTTGGTCATGAG
ATTATCAAAAAGGATCTTCACCTAGATCCTTTTAAATTAAAAATGAAGTTTTAAATCAATCTAAAGTATA
TATGAGTAAACTTGGTCTGACAGTTACCAATGCTTAATCAGTGAGGCACCTATCTCAGCGATCTGTCTAT
TTCGTTCATCCATAGTTGCCTGACTCCCCGTCGTGTAGATAACTACGATACGGGAGGGCTTACCATCTGG
CCCCAGTGCTGCAATGATACCGCGAGACCCACGCTCACCGGCTCCAGATTTATCAGCAATAAACCAGCCA
GCCGGAAGGGCCGAGCGCAGAAGTGGTCCTGCAACTTTATCCGCCTCCATCCAGTCTATTAATTGTTGCC
GGGAAGCTAGAGTAAGTAGTTCGCCAGTTAATAGTTTGCGCAACGTTGTTGCCATTGCTACAGGCATCGT
GGTGTCACGCTCGTCGTTTGGTATGGCTTCATTCAGCTCCGGTTCCCAACGATCAAGGCGAGTTACATGA
TCCCCCATGTTGTGCAAAAAAGCGGTTAGCTCCTTCGGTCCTCCGATCGTTGTCAGAAGTAAGTTGGCCG
CAGTGTTATCACTCATGGTTATGGCAGCACTGCATAATTCTCTTACTGTCATGCCATCCGTAAGATGCTT
TTCTGTGACTGGTGAGTACTCAACCAAGTCATTCTGAGAATAGTGTATGCGGCGACCGAGTTGCTCTTGC
CCGGCGTCAATACGGGATAATACCGCGCCACATAGCAGAACTTTAAAAGTGCTCATCATTGGAAAACGTT
CTTCGGGGCGAAAACTCTCAAGGATCTTACCGCTGTTGAGATCCAGTTCGATGTAACCCACTCGTGCACC
CAACTGATCTTCAGCATCTTTTACTTTCACCAGCGTTTCTGGGTGAGCAAAAACAGGAAGGCAAAATGCC
GCAAAAAAGGGAATAAGGGCGACACGGAAATGTTGAATACTCATACTCTTCCTTTTTCAATATTATTGAA
GCATTTATCAGGGTTATTGTCTCATGAGCGGATACATATTTGAATGTATTTAGAAAAATAAACAAATAGG
GGTTCCGCGCACATTTCCCCGAAAAGTGCCACCTGGGTCGACATTGATTATTGACTAGTTATTAATAGTA
ATCAATTACGGGGTCATTAGTTCATAGCCCATATATGGAGTTCCGCGTTACATAACTTACGGTAAATGGC
CCGCCTGGCTGACCGCCCAACGACCCCCGCCCATTGACGTCAATAATGACGTATGTTCCCATAGTAACGC
CAATAGGGACTTTCCATTGACGTCAATGGGTGGAGTATTTACGGTAAACTGCCCACTTGGCAGTACATCA
AGTGTATCATATGCCAAGTACGCCCCCTATTGACGTCAATGACGGTAAATGGCCCGCCTGGCATTATGCC
CAGTACATGACCTTATGGGACTTTCCTACTTGGCAGTACATCTACGTATTAGTCATCGCTATTACCATGG
GAGGCGTGGCCTGGGCGGGACTGGGGAGTGGCGAGCCCTCAGATCCTGCATATAAGCAGCTGCTTTTTGC
CTGTACTGGGTCTCTCTGGTTAGACCAGATCTGAGCCTGGGAGCTCTCTGGCTAACTAGGGAACCCACTG
CTTAAGCCTCAATAAAGCTTGCCTTGAGTGCTTCAAGTAGTGTGTGCCCGTCTGTTGTGTGACTCTGGTA
ACTAGAGATCCCTCAGACCCTTTTAGTCAGTGTGGAAAATCTCTAGCAGTGGCGCCCGAACAGGGACTTG
AAAGCGAAAGGGAAACCAGAGGAGCTCTCTCGACGCAGGACTCGGCTTGCTGAAGCGCGCACGGCAAGAG
GCGAGGGGCGGCGACTGGTGAGTACGCCAAAAATTTTGACTAGCGGAGGCTAGAAGGAGAGAGATGGGTG
CGAGAGCGTCAGTATTAAGCGGGGGAGAATTAGATCGCGATGGGAAAAAATTCGGTTAAGGCCAGGGGGA
AAGAAAAAATATAAATTAAAACATATAGTATGGGCAAGCAGGGAGCTAGAACGATTCGCAGTTAATACTG
GCCTGTTAGAAACATCAGAAGGCTGTAGACAAATACTGGGACAGCTACAACCATCCCTTCAGACAGGATC
AGAAGAACTTAGATCATTATATAATACAGTAGCAACCCTCTATTGTGTGCATCAAAGGATAGAGATAAAA
GACACCAAGGAAGCTTTAGACAAGATAGAGGAAGAGCAAAACAAAAGTAAGAAAAAAGCACAGCAAGCAG
CAGGATCTTCAGACCTGGAAATTCCCTACAATCCCCAAAGTCAAGGAGTAGTAGAATCTATGAATAAAGA
ATTAAAGAAAATTATAGGACAGGTAAGAGATCAGGCTGAACATCTTAAGACAGCAGTACAAATGGCAGTA
TTCATCCACAATTTTAAAAGAAAAGGGGGGATTGGGGGGTACAGTGCAGGGGAAAGAATAGTAGACATAA
TAGCAACAGACATACAAACTAAAGAATTACAAAAACAAATTACAAAAATTCAAAATTTTCGGGTTTATTA
CAGGGACAGCAGAAATCCACTTTGGAAAGGACCAGCAAAGCTCCTCTGGAAAGGTGAAGGGGCAGTAGTA
ATACAAGATAATAGTGACATAAAAGTAGTGCCAAGAAGAAAAGCAAAGATCATTAGGGATTATGGAAAAC
AGATGGCAGGTGATGATTGTGTGGCAAGTAGACAGGATGAGGATTAGAACATGGAAAAGTTTAGTAAAAC
ACCATAAGGAGGAGATATGAGGGACAATTGGAGAAGTGAATTATATAAATATAAAGTAGTAAAAATTGAA
CCATTAGGAGTAGCACCCACCAAGGCAAAGAGAAGAGTGGTGCAGAGAGAAAAAAGAGCAGTGGGAATAG
GAGCTTTGTTCCTTGGGTTCTTGGGAGCAGCAGGAAGCACTATGGGCGCAGCGTCAATGACGCTGACGGT
ACAGGCCAGACAATTATTGTCTGGTATAGTGCAGCAGCAGAACAATTTGCTGAGGGCTATTGAGGCGCAA
CAGCATCTGTTGCAACTCACAGTCTGGGGCATCAAGCAGCTCCAGGCAAGAATCCTGGCTGTGGAAAGAT
ACCTAAAGGATCAACAGCTCCTGGGGATTTGGGGTTGCTCTGGAAAACTCATTTGCACCACTGCTGTGCC
TTGGAATGCTAGTTGGAGTAATAAATCTCTGGAACAGATTTGGAATCACACGACCTGGATGGAGTGGGAC
AGAGAAATTAACAATTACACAAGCTTAATACACTCCTTAATTGAAGAATCGCAAAACCAGCAAGAAAAGA
ATGAACAAGAATTATTGGAATTAGATAAATGGGCAAGTTTGTGGAATTGGTTTAACATAACAAATTGGCT
GTGGTATATAAAATTATTCATAATGATAGTAGGAGGCTTGGTAGGTTTAAGAATAGTTTTTGCTGTACTT
TCTATAGTGAATAGAGTTAGGCAGGGATATTCACCATTATCGTTTCAGACCCACCTCCCAACCCCGAGGG
GACCCGACAGGCCCGAAGGAATAGAAGAAGAAGGTGGAGAGAGAGACAGAGACAGATCCATTCGATTAGT
GAACGGATCTCGACGGTATCTAGTGATTATCGGATCAACTTTGTATAGAAAAGTTGTTAATTAAGGGTGC
AGC
